Addgene plasmid #61845: pGEX 6P1 CDK2 (552)
Purpose: bacterial expression of GST CDK2 WT
Depositing lab: Jonathon Pines. Depositing organization: Gurdon Institute.
Backbone
  Vector backbone: pGEX 6P2
  Backbone manufacturer: Amersham
  Vector type: Bacterial Expression
Growth in bacteria
  Bacterial resistance: Ampicillin, 100 μg/mL
  Growth temperature: 37°C
  Growth strain: DH5alpha
  Copy number: High Copy
Gene/Insert
  Gene/Insert name: CDK2
  Species: H. sapiens (human)
  Entrez Gene: CDK2 (a.k.a. CDKN2, p33(CDK2))
  Promoter: tac
  Tag / fusion protein: GST (N terminal on backbone)
  Cloning method: Restriction Enzyme; 5′ cloning site BamHI (not destroyed); 3′ cloning site XhoI (not destroyed)
  Sequencing primers: 5′ pGEX5'; 3′ pGEX3'
Terms and licenses: Academic/Nonprofit Terms; Industry Terms: Not Available to Industry
How to cite: pGEX 6P1 CDK2 (552) was a gift from Jonathon Pines (Addgene plasmid # 61845 ; http://n2t.net/addgene:61845 ; RRID:Addgene_61845)
