[The description below was written by a language model from this plasmid's Addgene catalogue record.]
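Description:
pGEX 6P1 CDK2 (552) is a bacterial expression plasmid for producing wild-type human cyclin-dependent kinase 2 (CDK2) as a glutathione S-transferase (GST) fusion protein in E. coli. The record contains a small inconsistency about the backbone: the plasmid name refers to pGEX 6P1, whereas the backbone field lists pGEX 6P2. These commercial vectors belong to the same series and differ only in the reading frame of the multiple cloning site, so which one was actually used cannot be resolved from the catalogue fields alone. The plasmid is maintained at high copy number and selected with ampicillin. No feature table is provided, so elements such as the origin of replication are not explicitly documented here.

The CDK2 coding sequence was inserted by restriction cloning between the BamHI and XhoI sites, both of which remain intact, which allows the insert to be excised or exchanged. Expression is driven by the tac promoter, a hybrid trp/lac promoter that is typically induced with IPTG. The GST moiety is supplied by the backbone and sits at the N terminus of CDK2, allowing the fusion protein to be captured on glutathione affinity resin. Vectors of the pGEX-6P series generally encode a PreScission protease recognition site between GST and the cloning site, permitting removal of the tag after purification, although this is not stated in the record itself. The construct is intended for producing recombinant GST-CDK2, which would be suited to uses such as biochemical, binding or kinase studies, though the record does not specify particular applications.
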