>Addgene plasmid #61845 | pGEX 6P1 CDK2 (552) | addgene partial sequence | sequence record 103813 | pGEX5 5'-GGGCTGGCAAGCCACGTTTGGTG-3'
CATCCTCCAAAATCGGATCTGGAAGTTCTGTTCCAGGGGCCCCTGGGATCC
[894 nt withheld, positions 52-945]
TGACTCGAGCGGCCGCATCGTGACTGACTGACGATCTGCCTCGCGCGTTTCGGTGATGACGGTGAAAACC
TCTGACACATGCAGCTCCCGGAGACGGTCACAGCTTGTCTGTAAGC
