>Addgene plasmid #61845 | pGEX 6P1 CDK2 (552) | addgene partial sequence | sequence record 103815 | pGEX3 5'-CCGGGAGCTGCATGTGTCAGAGG-3'
GAAACGCGCGAGGCAGATCGTCAGTCAGTCACGATGCGGCCGCTCGAGTCA
[894 nt withheld, positions 52-945]
GGATCCCAGGGGCCCCTGGAACAGAACTTCCAGATCCGATTTTGGAGGATGGTCGCCACCACCAAACGTG
GCTTGCCAGCCCTGCAAAGGCCATGCTATATACT
